>Addgene plasmid #115505 | pOPS0253 | addgene full sequence | sequence record 224288 | Addgene NGS Result
TGCCGAATTCGGATCCGGAGTCGATGCTGACCGCCTGATCGCCACAATAGACGACATCCGATACGATTCT
CCGCTTAGCGATCTCGGCTTTATCTTCCACGCGATTAACGTTGAACACATGCTTCGGCGAATTGACGGAA
CTTGAAGGAGATCACCCGCTATCGCAGCGGGGACTTCAACACGCCTGCAACTGGTAACCCGTGCATCGCC
GCGGAACGAGGCCGATGGGTTCGCTGCCACTTTGAAATGTCGTGCTTCTGGAGCGAGACTTATATGAACA
TTTGCCATCGCTCGCGCCCAGACGCCGCGTCAATGACGTCTTCCTCGTGAAGTGGATCGCTAGCCGTGGC
GTAGTCGAGTGACATGGCGCTTGATCATCGCCGGAAACAGCCCTTTGCGGCAAGTGATCAGAATTCGTTA
CTGCTGGTCTGGTGATGGGATACAGGCTGTTCGAACAATGGTCCTAGAAGCTACACATGGATAAATGAGA
CATCCTGTCGGCTGGTCAGATATTCGACATTGTCATCACCTTTGTCGGTTACGTGACAAGCGTTCCTGTT
CTCAATCCCGCATCTTTGCGCCCACATAACTGGAATCGCAGTAAATTATTGTTCGTCATCTCTATCGGCC
TGCTTGGCACGAATCTTGTGAGCTATAGCGAGGCAGCGGAACGGCCTCCGCATCCACGTTGCGGGATAAC
CGCATTGCCTCGAACACATGAAGGAACGCCAAAAATGGTCCGTCCTGTAGAAACCCCAACCCGTGAAATC
AAAAAACTCGACGGCCTGTGGGCATTCAGTCTGGATCGCGAAAACTGTGGAATTGATCAGCGTTGGTGGG
AAAGCGCGTTACAAGAAAGCCGGGCAATTGCTGTGCCAGGCAGTTTTAACGATCAGTTCGCCGATGCAGA
TATTCGTAATTATGCGGGCAACGTCTGGTATCAGCGCGAAGTCTTTATACCGAAAGGTTGGGCAGGCCAG
CGTATCGTGCTGCGTTTCGATGCGGTCACTCATTACGGCAAAGTGTGGGTCAATAATCAGGAAGTGATGG
AGCATCAGGGCGGCTATACGCCATTTGAAGCCGATGTCACGCCGTATGTTATTGCCGGGAAAAGTGTACG
TATCACCGTTTGTGTGAACAACGAACTGAACTGGCAGACTATCCCGCCGGGAATGGTGATTACCGACGAA
AACGGCAAGAAAAAGCAGTCTTACTTCCATGATTTCTTTAACTATGCCGGAATCCATCGCAGCGTAATGC
TCTACACCACGCCGAACACCTGGGTGGACGATATCACCGTGGTGACGCATGTCGCGCAAGACTGTAACCA
CGCGTCTGTTGACTGGCAGGTGGTGGCCAATGGTGATGTCAGCGTTGAACTGCGTGATGCGGATCAACAG
GTGGTTGCAACTGGACAAGGCACTAGCGGGACTTTGCAAGTGGTGAATCCGCACCTCTGGCAACCGGGTG
AAGGTTATCTCTATGAACTGTGCGTCACAGCCAAAAGCCAGACAGAGTGTGATATCTACCCGCTTCGCGT
CGGCATCCGGTCAGTGGCAGTGAAGGGCGAACAGTTCCTGATTAACCACAAACCGTTCTACTTTACTGGC
TTTGGTCGTCATGAAGATGCGGACTTGCGTGGCAAAGGATTCGATAACGTGCTGATGGTGCACGACCACG
CATTAATGGACTGGATTGGGGCCAACTCCTACCGTACCTCGCATTACCCTTACGCTGAAGAGATGCTCGA
CTGGGCAGATGAACATGGCATCGTGGTGATTGATGAAACTGCTGCTGTCGGCTTTAACCTCTCTTTAGGC
ATTGGTTTCGAAGCGGGCAACAAGCCGAAAGAACTGTACAGCGAAGAGGCAGTCAACGGGGAAACTCAGC
AAGCGCACTTACAGGCGATTAAAGAGCTGATAGCGCGTGACAAAAACCACCCAAGCGTGGTGATGTGGAG
TATTGCCAACGAACCGGATACCCGTCCGCAAGGTGCACGGGAATATTTCGCGCCACTGGCGGAAGCAACG
CGTAAACTCGACCCGACGCGTCCGATCACCTGCGTCAATGTAATGTTCTGCGACGCTCACACCGATACCA
TCAGCGATCTCTTTGATGTGCTGTGCCTGAACCGTTATTACGGATGGTATGTCCAAAGCGGCGATTTGGA
AACGGCAGAGAAGGTACTGGAAAAAGAACTTCTGGCCTGGCAGGAGAAACTGCATCAGCCGATTATCATC
ACCGAATACGGCGTGGATACGTTAGCCGGGCTGCACTCAATGTACACCGACATGTGGAGTGAAGAGTATC
AGTGTGCATGGCTGGATATGTATCACCGCGTCTTTGATCGCGTCAGCGCCGTCGTCGGTGAACAGGTATG
GAATTTCGCCGATTTTGCGACCTCGCAAGGCATATTGCGCGTTGGCGGTAACAAGAAAGGGATCTTCACT
CGCGACCGCAAACCGAAGTCGGCGGCTTTTCTGCTGCAAAAACGCTGGACTGGCATGAACTTCGGTGAAA
AACCGCAGCAGGGAGGCAAACAATGAGCTTCCCAGGCATCAAATAAAACGAAAGGCTCAGTCGAAAGACT
GGGCCTTTCGTTTTATCTGTTGTTTGTCGGTGAACGCTCTCCTGAGTAGGACAAATCCGCCGGGAGCGGA
TTTGAACGTTGCGAAGCAACGGCCCGGAGGGTGGCGGGCAGGACGCCCGCCATAAACTGCCAGGGAATTC
CGCTCTTGGACTCCTGTTGATAGATCCAGTAATGACCTCAGAACTCCATCTGGATTTGTTCAGAACGCTC
GGTTGCCGCCGGGCGTTTTTTATTGGTGAGAATCCAGGCAATTGTGTCTCAAAATCTCTGATGTTACATT
GCACAAGATAAAAATATATCATCATGAACAATAAAACTGTCTGCTTACATAAACAGTAATACAAGGGGTG
TTATGAGCCATATTCAGCGTGAAACGAGCTGTAGCCGTCCGCGTCTGAACAGCAACATGGATGCGGATCT
GTATGGCTATAAATGGGCGCGTGATAACGTGGGTCAGAGCGGCGCGACCATTTATCGTCTGTATGGCAAA
CCGGATGCGCCGGAACTGTTTCTGAAACATGGCAAAGGCAGCGTGGCGAACGATGTGACCGATGAAATGG
TGCGTCTGAACTGGCTGACCGAATTTATGCCGCTGCCGACCATTAAACATTTTATTCGCACCCCGGATGA
TGCGTGGCTGCTGACCACCGCGATTCCGGGCAAAACCGCGTTTCAGGTGCTGGAAGAATATCCGGATAGC
GGCGAAAACATTGTGGATGCGCTGGCCGTGTTTCTGCGTCGTCTGCATAGCATTCCGGTGTGCAACTGCC
CGTTTAACAGCGATCGTGTGTTTCGTCTGGCCCAGGCGCAGAGCCGTATGAACAACGGCCTGGTGGATGC
GAGCGATTTTGATGATGAACGTAACGGCTGGCCGGTGGAACAGGTGTGGAAAGAAATGCATAAACTGCTG
CCGTTTAGCCCGGATAGCGTGGTGACCCACGGCGATTTTAGCCTGGATAACCTGATTTTCGATGAAGGCA
AACTGATTGGCTGCATTGATGTGGGCCGTGTGGGCATTGCGGATCGTTATCAGGATCTGGCCATTCTGTG
GAACTGCCTGGGCGAATTTAGCCCGAGCCTGCAAAAACGTCTGTTTCAGAAATATGGCATTGATAATCCG
GATATGAACAAACTGCAATTTCATCTGATGCTGGATGAATTTTTCTAATAATTAATTGAACTACTTTTCC
GCTGCATAACCCTGCTTCGGGGTCATTATAGCGATTTTTTCGGTATATCCATCCTTTTTCGCACGATATA
CAGGATTTTGCCAAAGGGTTCGTGTAGACTTTCCTTGGTGTATCCAACGGCGTCAGCCGGGCAGGATAGG
TGAAGTAGGCCCACCCGCGAGCGGGTGTTCCTTCTTCACTGTCCCTTATTCGCACCTGGCGGTGCTCAAC
GGGAATCCTGCTCTGCGAGGCTGGCCGTAGGCCGGCCGCGATGCAGGTGGCTGCTGAACCCCCAGCCGGA
ACTGACCCCACAAGGCCCTAGCGTTTGCAATGCACCAGGTCATCATTGACCCAGGCGTGTTCCACCAGGC
CGCTGCCTCGCAACTCTTCGCAGGCTTCGCCGACCTGCTCGCGCCACTTCTTCACGCGGGTGGAATCCGA
TCCGCACATGAGGCGGAAGGTTTCCAGCTTGAGCGGGTACGGCTCCCGGTGCGAGCTGAAATAGTCGAAC
ATCCGTCGGGCCGTCGGCGACAGCTTGCGGTACTTCTCCCATATGAATTTCGTGTAGTGGTCGCCAGCAA
ACAGCACGACGATTTCCTCGTCGATCAGGACCTGGCAACGGGACGTTTTCTTGCCACGGTCCAGGACGCG
GAAGCGGTGCAGCAGCGACACCGATTCCAGGTGCCCAACGCGGTCGGACGTGAAGCCCATCGCCGTCGCC
TGTAGGCGCGACAGGCATTCCTCGGCCTTCGTGTAATACCGGCCATTGATCGACCAGCCCAGGTCCTGGC
AAAGCTCGTAGAACGTGAAGGTGATCGGCTCGCCGATAGGGGTGCGCTTCGCGTACTCCAACACCTGCTG
CCACACCAGTTCGTCATCGTCGGCCCGCAGCTCGACGCCGGTGTAGGTGATCTTCACGTCCTTGTTGACG
TGGAAAATGACCTTGTTTTGCAGCGCCTCGCGCGGGATTTTCTTGTTGCGCGTGGTGAACAGGGCAGAGC
GGGCCGTGTCGTTTGGCATCGCTCGCATCGTGTCCGGCCACGGCGCAATATCGAACAAGGAAAGCTGCAT
TTCCTTGATCTGCTGCTTCGTGTGTTTCAGCAACGCGGCCTGCTTGGCTTCGCTGACCTGTTTTGCCAGG
TCCTCGCCGGCGGTTTTTCGCTTCTTGGTCGTCATAGTTCCTCGCGTGTCGATGGTCATCGACTTCGCCA
AACCTGCCGCCTCCTGTTCGAGCCGACGCGAACGCTCCACGGCGGCCGATGGCGCGGGCAGGGCAGGGGG
AGCCAGTTGCACGCTGTCGCGCTCGATCTTGGCCGTAGCTTGCTGGACTATCGAGCCGACGGACTGGAAG
GTTTCGCGGGGCGCACGCATGACGGTGCGGCTTGCGATGGTTTCGGCATCCTCGGCGGAAAACCCCGCGT
CGATCAGTTCTTGCCTGTATGCCTTCCGGTCAAACGTCCGATTCATTCACCCTCCTTGCGGGATTGCCCC
GGAATTAATTCCCCGGATCGATCCGTCGATCTTGATCCCCTGCGCCATCAGATCCTTGGCGGCAAGAAAG
CCATCCAGTTTACTTTGCAGGGCTTCCCAACCTTACCAGAGGGCGCCCCAGCTGGCAATTCCGGTTCGCT
TGCTGTCCATAAAACCGCCCAGTCTAGCTATCGCCATGTAAGCCCACTGCAAGCTACCTGCTTTCTCTTT
GCGCTTGCGTTTTCCCTTGTCCAGATAGCCCAGTAGCTGACATTCATCCGGGGTCAGCACCGTTTCTGCG
GACTGGCTTTCTACGTGGCTGCCATTTTTGGGGTGAGGCCGTTCGCGGCCGAGGGGCGCAGCCCCTGGGG
GGATGGGAGGCCCGCGTTAGCGGGCCGGGAGGGTTCGAGAAGGGGGGGCACCCCCCTTCGGCGTGCGCGG
TCACGCGCACAGGGCGCAGCCCTGGTTAAAAACAAGGTTTATAAATATTGGTTTAAAAGCAGGTTAAAAG
ACAGGTTAGCGGTGGCCGAAAAACGGGCGGAAACCCTTGCAAATGCTGGATTTTCTGCCTGTGGACAGCC
CCTCAAATGTCAATAGGTGCGCCCCTCATCTGTCAGCACTCTGCCCCTCAAGTGTCAAGGATCGCGCCCC
TCATCTGTCAGTAGTCGCGCCCCTCAAGTGTCAATACCGCAGGGCACTTATCCCCAGGCTTGTCCACATC
ATCTGTGGGAAACTCGCGTAAAATCAGGCGTTTTCGCCGATTTGCGAGGCTGGCCAGCTCCACGTCGCCG
GCCGAAATCGAGCCTGCCCCTCATCTGTCAACGCCGCGCCGGGTGAGTCGGCCCCTCAAGTGTCAACGTC
CGCCCCTCATCTGTCAGTGAGGGCCAAGTTTTCCGCGAGGTATCCACAACGCCGGCGGCCCTACATGGCT
CTGCTGTAGTGAGTGGGTTGCGCTCCGGCAGCGGTCCTGATCCCCCGCAGAAAAAAAGGATCTCAAGAAG
ATCCTTTGATCTTTTCTACATTACTGCATGAGCTTGTGGAAGTGTGCTGAGCATAAATGATTCTCCTAGC
TGTTCTTTGGGTAAGTACGCCATCAGGACGTTGTGAGTGGCGCGATTTTTAGCGGCTGAAATCAGCCCTT
GAGCCTGTCGGCAAGTCGCGTCATGAGGTCCATGCGCTCATGCAGGATCGCCACGACCAACGCGGGTTCG
CCCGCACGCGGCAGGCAAAAAACGTAGTGGTGTTCGCAGCGGGCCATCCGCAGCGCGGGAAAGAGTTCGC
TCATGTCCTTAAACGGGCCTTCGCCGGCGGCAAGCCTGGCTATGCCCTGTTCCAGCTTAGCGATATAGCG
GCGCACCTGCGCCGCGCCCCACTCCCGGCGCGTGTAGCGGATGATGCCGCGTAGATCGGCTTCGGCCTCA
GCCGTGAGGATGTAGGCCGTCAAGCGCGATCCCCGCTGAGTTCTTCATCAAGAATTTCGCCGACGCTCTT
GGTGGACACCTTGCCGGCAAGCCCATCGTTGATGCGGTTCCCCAGCATGGTTTTCAGTTCCTGCCATGCC
TGATCGGCATCAGCGTCACCGGGGAACAGACGTTCGAGGGCGTATTGCTTAATGGTCTTGCCCTGCAAGG
CGGCCAGGGCTTTCAGGCTCTGGTGCTGCTGGTCCGTCATGTCGATTGTCAGGCGGCTCATTGGATAACC
TCCATAAAATACACGTAACCACATTAGCACATATGTGGGCGTGAGGCTACAGCGCGAGGCGCATTAAGGT
CGGGAAAATGCGCTAGGCGCATTTAAATTGCGTATTGCTGTAATGCGCCATGCCGGCTAGACTAGGCCCA
AATGGGTATACCCAATTTGACCAAGGGGGACGCGATGAGGGCGGCCAAGCACTACCGACAACTTCTATCC
ATCGACTTCAACATCGAGGCGCTGGCCTTCGTGCCTGGACCCGACGGCACACGCGGCCGGCGCATCCACG
TCCTGGGGCGCGAGGTCCGCGACCGGCCCGGCCTGGTCGAGTACCTTTCGCCGGCGTTCGGCTCGCGGGT
GGCGCTGGACGGCTACTGCAAGGCCAATTTCGATGCAGTGCTGCACCTGGCGTACCCCGATCATCAGCAA
TGGGGCCACGCATGAAGCGCCGAAGCTACGCCATGCTGCGCGCCGCTGCCGCGCTGGCCGTCCTGGTCGT
TGCCTCGCCGGCATGGGCCGAGCTGCGCGGCGAGGTCGTGCGCATCATCGACGGCGACACCATCGACGTG
CTGGTAGACAAGCAGCCGGTGCGCGTGCGCCTGGTGGACATTGACGCGCCGGAAAAGCGGCAAGCCTTCG
GCGAACGTGCGCGCCAGGCGCTGGCCGGCATGGTGTTCCGCCGGCACGTCCTGGTCGACGAGAAGGACAC
CGACCGTTACGGCCGCACGCTGGGCACCGTCTGGGTCAACATGGAGCTGGCCAGCCGGCCGCCGCAGCCG
CGCAACGTCAACGCCGCGATGGTTCACCAGGGCATGGCGTGGGCCTATCGCTTCCACGGCCGCGCGGCCG
ACCCTGAAATGCTGCGGCTCGAACAGGAGGCGCGAGGCAAGCGCGTCGGCCTCTGGTCCGATCCGCACGC
CGTCGAGCCGTGGAAATGGCGACGCGAGAGCAACAACCGGAGGGACGAAGGTTGAAGGTCGCCCGCATCT
ACCTGCGCGCCAGTACGGACGAGCAGAATCTTGAACGCCAGGAGAGCCTTGTAGCGGCCACGCGGGCCGC
CGGGTACTACGTCGCCGGCATCTACCGCGAGAAGGCGTCCGGCGCACGCGCCGACCGGCCCGAGCTGCTG
CGCATGATCGCGGACCTGCAACCTGGTGAAGTCGTCGTTGCGGAGAAGATCGACCGCATCAGCCGCTTGC
CGTTGGCCGAGGCCGAGCGCCTGGTTGCGTCGATCCGGGCCAAAGGGGCCAAGCTGGCCGTGCCTGGCGT
GGTGGACCTGTCGGAGCTGGCCGCCGAGGCGAACGGAGTGGCGAAAATCGTTCTGGAATCCGTCCAGGAC
ATGCTTTTGAAGCTCGCCTTGCAGATGGCCCGCGACGACTACGAGGATCGGCGCGAGCGTCAACGTCAGG
GTGTCCAGTTGGCGAAGGCCGCCGGCCGCTACACCGGCCGCAAACGTGACGCCGGCATGCACGACCGCAT
CATCACGCTTCGCTCCGGCGGATCGAGCATTGCCAAGACGGCCAAGCTGGTCGGATGCAGCCCGAGCCAG
GTCAAACGAGTGTGGGCGGCCTGGAACGCGCAGCAGCAAAAATAAAGCCGGGCAGTGCCCGGCTTTTCTC
ACCTTTTCGCGTCCCGCAGGGCCGCTGCGAGCGCCCTACCTAGATCCTCGCTTTCCCCCTCGGTGTAGTC
CGGCCAGGGCACGAAGGGCGCGGATGCGAACCTGTTGAGCAGGTCAGATCTAGGGCGGCGGATTTGTCCT
ACTCAGGAGAGCGTTCACCGACAAACAACAGATAAAACGAAAGGCCCAGTCTTTCGACTGAGCCTTTCGT
TTTATTTGATGCC
Features (pLannotate 1.2.2; 14 found; start..end, strand, type, name):
    741..2546    +  CDS            GUS: β-glucuronidase; uidA (or gusA) from E. coli
   2560..2646    +  terminator     rrnB T1 terminator: Escherichia coli rrnB; transcription terminator T1 from the E. coli rrnB gene
   2739..2833    +  terminator     lambda t0 terminator: transcription terminator from phage lambda
   2943..3755    +  CDS            aphA1: KKA1_ECOLX - Also known as nptI. Protein inferred from homology: Swiss-Prot protein existence level 3. Resistance to kanamycin and structurally-related aminoglycosides, including amikacin. From Escherichia coli.
   3909..4017    +  oriT           oriT: incP origin of transfer
   4078..5226    -  CDS            trfA: trans-acting replication protein that binds to and activates oriV
   5278..5559    -  CDS            tnpA (fragment): TN5P_ECOLX - Also known as tnp. Experimental evidence at protein level: Swiss-Prot protein existence level 1. Mediates transposition of transposon Tn5 by a 'cut and paste' mechanism. First, the monomeric transposase binds the 19 bp inverted DNA repeats flanking the transposon. Then, dimerization of the DNA- bound transposase creates a synaptic DNA complex. After nicking of the first DNA strand, excision of the transposon proceeds through a series of intermediates. The transposase then mediates the insertion of the transposon at a new site by strand transfer. The activity of the wild- type tran
   5619..6150    -  rep_origin     oriV: incP origin of replication
   6206..6241    -  rep_origin     CloDF13 ori (fragment): Plasmids containing the CloDF13 (CDF) origin of replication can be propagated in E. coli cells that contain additional plasmids with compatible origins.
   6365..6673    -  CDS            parE: PARE_ECOLX - Experimental evidence at protein level: Swiss-Prot protein existence level 1. Toxin component of a type II toxin-antitoxin (TA) system involved in plasmid partition. Acts by inhibiting DNA gyrase, converting supercoiled plasmid DNA into a singly cleaved linear form in an ATP-dependent fashion. To do so it probably interacts with one of the gyrase subunits. Gyrase inhibition is prevented by antitoxin ParD, and is reversed in vitro by incubation with ParD. In cells that have lost the plasmid filamentation and growth inhibition occur; this is suppressed when ParD is supplied in trans
   6673..6921    -  CDS            parD: PARD_ECOLX - Experimental evidence at protein level: Swiss-Prot protein existence level 1. Antitoxin component of a type II toxin-antitoxin (TA) system involved in plasmid partition. Inhibits the anti-DNA gyrase activity of toxin ParE; reverses and restores gyrase catalytic activity in vitro. The parDE operon alone is capable of stabilizing an RK2-derived minireplicon under defined growth conditions in several different Gram- negative bacteria. It does so by the post-segregational killing (PSK) of plasmid-free cells, also referred to as a plasmid addiction system. Binds its own promoter, autor
   7050..7892    +  CDS            parB: PARB4_ECOLX - Protein predicted: Swiss-Prot protein existence level 4. Involved in plasmid partition. From Escherichia coli.
   7856..8512    +  CDS            parA: PARA4_ECOLX - Protein inferred from homology: Swiss-Prot protein existence level 3. Involved in plasmid partition. From Escherichia coli.
   8672..8758    -  terminator     rrnB T1 terminator: Escherichia coli rrnB; transcription terminator T1 from the E. coli rrnB gene
