[The description below was written by a language model from this plasmid's Addgene catalogue record and pLannotate feature annotations shown in this document.]
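Description:
pOPS0253 is a low-copy, broad-host-range bacterial expression plasmid of 8,763 bp, assembled by Golden Gate cloning in the pOGG026 backbone as part of a modular vector archive for bacteria. Its replication machinery is of the IncP (RK2) type: an oriV origin together with the trfA gene, whose product binds and activates oriV. An IncP oriT allows conjugative mobilisation from E. coli into other Gram-negative hosts when transfer functions are supplied in trans. Selection is by kanamycin through the aphA1 (nptI) aminoglycoside phosphotransferase gene. The backbone also carries the RK2 par region. This comprises parA and parB, annotated as partition functions, and the parDE toxin-antitoxin pair, which stabilises inheritance by post-segregational killing of cells that lose the plasmid. This stability system underlies the stated suitability for environments where no antibiotic selection can be applied. Short annotated fragments of a Tn5 transposase gene and a CloDF13 origin are probably nonfunctional remnants or incidental matches.

The payload is a transcriptional reporter built from three domesticated modules: the symbiosis-induced nifH promoter from Rhizobium leguminosarum biovar viciae 3841, the gusA (β-glucuronidase) coding sequence, and a terminator module. The promoter is not annotated in the feature table but presumably occupies the region upstream of the GUS CDS. Downstream lie rrnB T1 and lambda t0 terminators, and a further rrnB T1 terminator on the far side helps insulate the cassette from backbone transcription. Because nifH is expressed during symbiotic nitrogen fixation, the plasmid is suited to reporting nitrogenase gene induction through GUS activity in rhizobia, for example within plant nodules where antibiotic pressure is absent.
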