Addgene plasmid #115505: pOPS0253
Purpose: Suitable for experiments in environments where there is no antibiotic selection present. Symbiosis-induced nifH promoter from Rhizobium leguminosarum biovar vicia 3841 (Rlv3841pNifH) expressing gusA.
Depositing lab: Philip Poole. Depositing organization: University of Oxford. Publication: A Bacterial Expression Vector Archive (BEVA) for Flexible Modular Assembly of Golden Gate-Compatible Vectors. Geddes BA, Mendoza-Suarez MA, Poole PS. Front Microbiol. 2019 Jan 14;9:3345. doi: 10.3389/fmicb.2018.03345. eCollection 2018. PubMed 30692983.
Backbone
  Vector backbone: pOGG026
  Vector type: Bacterial Expression
Growth in bacteria
  Bacterial resistance: Kanamycin, 50 μg/mL
  Growth temperature: 37°C
  Growth strain: DH5alpha
  Copy number: Low Copy
Gene/Insert
  Gene/Insert name: Rlv3841pNifH pOGG082, gusA pOGG083, T-pharma pOGG003 assembled in pOGG026
  Species: Synthetic
  Mutation: Domesticated for Golden Gate cloning
  Cloning method: Unknown
Terms and licenses: Academic/Nonprofit Terms; Industry Terms: Not Available to Industry
Depositor comments: Please visit https://www.biorxiv.org/content/early/2018/08/16/392423 for bioRxiv preprint.
How to cite: pOPS0253 was a gift from Philip Poole (Addgene plasmid # 115505 ; http://n2t.net/addgene:115505 ; RRID:Addgene_115505)
